>Addgene plasmid #166023 | pAAV-CaMKII-GCaMP6f-4x128-mAGNET | addgene full sequence | sequence record 329815 | Addgene NGS Result
CTGCGCGCTCGCTCGCTCACTGAGGCCGCCCGGGCAAAGCCCGGGCGTCGGGCGACCTTTGGTCGCCCGG
CCTCAGTGAGCGAGCGAGCGCGCAGAGAGGGAGTGGCCAACTCCATCACTAGGGGTTCCTTGTAGTTAAT
GATTAACCCGCCATGCTACTTATCTACGTAGCCATGCTCTAGGAAGATCTGAATTCCATTATGGCCTTAG
GTAGGTCACTTCATCTCCATGGGGTTCTTCTTCTGATTTTCTAGAAAATGAGATGGGGGTGCAGAGAGCT
TCCTCAGTGACCTGCCCAGGGTCACATCAGAAATGTCAGAGCTAGAACTTGAACTCAGATTACTAATCTT
AAATTCCATGCCTTGGGGGCATGCAAGTACGATATACAGAAGGAGTGAACTCATTAGGGCAGATGACCAA
TGAGTTTAGGAAAGAAGAGTCCAGGGCAGGGTACATCTACACCACCCGCCCAGCCCTGGGTGAGTCCAGC
CACGTTCACCTCATTATAGTTGCCTCTCTCCAGTCCTACCTTGACGGGAAGCACAAGCAGAAACTGGGAC
AGGAGCCCCAGGAGACCAAATCTTCATGGTCCCTCTGGGAGGATGGGTGGGGAGAGCTGTGGCAGAGGCC
TCAGGAGGGGCCCTGCTGCTCAGTGGTGACAGATAGGGGTGAGAAAGCAGACAGAGTCATTCCGTCAGCA
TTCTGGGTCTGTTTGGTACTTCTTCTCACGCTAAGGTGGCGGTGTGATATGCACAATGGCTAAAAAGCAG
GGAGAGCTGGAAAGAAACAAGGACAGAGACAGAGGCCAAGTCAACCAGACCAATTCCCAGAGGAAGCAAA
GAAACCATTACAGAGACTACAAGGGGGAAGGGAAGGAGAGATGAATTAGCTTCCCCTGTAAACCTTAGAA
CCCAGCTGTTGCCAGGGCAACGGGGCAATACCTGTCTCTTCAGAGGAGATGAAGTTGCCAGGGTAACTAC
ATCCTGTCTTTCTCAAGGACCATCCCAGAATGTGGCACCCACTAGCCGTTACCATAGCAACTGCCTCTTT
GCCCCACTTAATCCCATCCCGTCTGTTAAAAGGGCCCTATAGTTGGAGGTGGGGGAGGTAGGAAGAGCGA
TGATCACTTGTGGACTAAGTTTGTTCGCATCCCCTTCTCCAACCCCCTCAGTACATCACCCTGGGGGAAC
AGGGTCCACTTGCTCCTGGGCCCACACAGTCCTGCAGTATTGTGTATATAAGGCCAGGGCAAAGAGGAGC
AGGTTTTAAAGTGAAAGGCAGGCAGGTGTTGGGGAGGCAGTTACCGGGGCAACGGGAACAGGGCGTTTCG
GAGGTGGTTGCCATGGGGACCTGGATGCTGACGAAGGCTCGCGAGGCTGTGAGCAGCCACAGTGCCCTGC
TCAGAAGCCCCAAGCTCGTCAGTCAAGCCGGTTCTCCGTTTGCACTCAGGAGCACGGGCAGGCGAGTGGC
CCCTAGTTCTGGGGGCAGCGGGGCGCGCCGCCGCCACCATGGGTTCTCATCATCATCATCATCATGGTAT
GGCTAGCATGACTGGTGGACAGCAAATGGGTCGGGATCTGTACGACGATGACGATAAGGATCTCGCCACC
ATGGTCGACTCATCACGTCGTAAGTGGAATAAGACAGGTCACGCAGTCAGAGCTATAGGTCGGCTGAGCT
CACTCGAGAACGTCTATATCAAGGCCGACAAGCAGAAGAACGGCATCAAGGCGAACTTCAAGATCCGCCA
CAACATCGAGGACGGCGGCGTACAGCTCGCCTACCACTACCAGCAGAACACCCCCATCGGCGACGGCCCC
GTGCTGCTGCCCGACAACCACTACCTGAGCGTGCAGTCCAAACTTTCGAAAGACCCCAACGAGAAGCGCG
ATCACATGGTCCTGCTGGAGTTCGTGACCGCCGCCGGGATCACTCTCGGCATGGACGAGCTGTACAAGGG
CGGTACCGGAGGGAGCATGGTGAGCAAGGGCGAGGAGCTGTTCACCGGGGTGGTGCCCATCCTGGTCGAG
CTGGACGGCGACGTAAACGGCCACAAGTTCAGCGTGTCCGGCGAGGGTGAGGGCGATGCCACCTACGGCA
AGCTGACCCTGAAGTTCATCTGCACCACCGGCAAGCTGCCCGTGCCCTGGCCCACCCTCGTGACCACCCT
GACCTACGGCGTGCAGTGCTTCAGCCGCTACCCCGACCACATGAAGCAGCACGACTTCTTCAAGTCCGCC
ATGCCCGAAGGCTACATCCAGGAGCGCACCATCTTCTTCAAGGACGACGGCAACTACAAGACCCGCGCCG
AGGTGAAGTTCGAGGGCGACACCCTGGTGAACCGCATCGAGCTGAAGGGCATCGACTTCAAGGAGGACGG
CAACATCCTGGGGCACAAGCTGGAGTACAACCTGCCGGACCAACTGACTGAAGAGCAGATCGCAGAATTT
AAAGAGGAATTCTCCCTATTTGACAAGGACGGGGATGGGACAATAACAACCAAGGAGCTGGGGACGGTGA
TGCGGTCTCTGGGGCAGAACCCCACAGAAGCAGAGCTGCAGGACATGATCAATGAAGTAGATGCCGACGG
TGACGGCACAATCGACTTCCCTGAGTTCCTGACAATGATGGCAAGAAAAATGAAATACAGGGACACGGAA
GAAGAAATTAGAGAAGCGTTCGGTGTGTTTGATAAGGATGGCAATGGCTACATCAGTGCAGCAGAGCTTC
GCCACGTGATGACAAACCTTGGAGAGAAGTTAACAGATGAAGAGGTTGATGAAATGATCAGGGAAGCAGA
CATCGATGGGGATGGTCAGGTAAACTACGAAGAGTTTGTACAAATGATGACAGCGAAGTGAACTAGTGCG
GCCTTAAAGAGACCGGTTCACTGTGACAGTAAAAGAGACCGGTTCACTGTGAGAATGAAAGAGACCGGTT
CACTGTGATCGGAAAAGAGACCGGTTCACTGTGAGCGGCCGCCCTGCAGGCATGCAAGCTTATCGATAAT
CAACCTCTGGATTACAAAATTTGTGAAAGATTGACTGGTATTCTTAACTATGTTGCTCCTTTTACGCTAT
GTGGATACGCTGCTTTAATGCCTTTGTATCATGCTATTGCTTCCCGTATGGCTTTCATTTTCTCCTCCTT
GTATAAATCCTGGTTGCTGTCTCTTTATGAGGAGTTGTGGCCCGTTGTCAGGCAACGTGGCGTGGTGTGC
ACTGTGTTTGCTGACGCAACCCCCACTGGTTGGGGCATTGCCACCACCTGTCAGCTCCTTTCCGGGACTT
TCGCTTTCCCCCTCCCTATTGCCACGGCGGAACTCATCGCCGCCTGCCTTGCCCGCTGCTGGACAGGGGC
TCGGCTGTTGGGCACTGACAATTCCGTGGTGTTGTCGGGGAAATCATCGTCCTTTCCTTGGCTGCTCGCC
TGTGTTGCCACCTGGATTCTGCGCGGGACGTCCTTCTGCTACGTCCCTTCGGCCCTCAATCCAGCGGACC
TTCCTTCCCGCGGCCTGCTGCCGGCTCTGCGGCCTCTTCCGCGTCTTCGCCTTCGCCCTCAGACGAGTCG
GATCTCCCTTTGGGCCGCCTCCCCGCATCGATACCGTCGACCTCGACCCGGGCGGCCGCTTCGAGCAGAC
ATGATAAGATACATTGATGAGTTTGGACAAACCACAACTAGAATGCAGTGAAAAAAATGCTTTATTTGTG
AAATTTGTGATGCTATTGCTTTATTTGTAACCATTATAAGCTGCAATAAACAAGTTAACAACAACAATTG
CATTCATTTTATGTTTCAGGTTCAGGGGGAGATGTGGGAGGTTTTTTAAAGCAAGTAAAACCTCTACAAA
TGTGGTAAAATCGATAAGGATCTTCCTAGAGCATGGCTACGTAGATAAGTAGCATGGCGGGTTAATCATT
AACTACAAGGAACCCCTAGTGATGGAGTTGGCCACTCCCTCTCTGCGCGCTCGCTCGCTCACTGACTCGC
TGCGCTCGGTCGTTCGGCTGCGGCGAGCGGTATCAGCTCACTCAAAGGCGGTAATACGGTTATCCACAGA
ATCAGGGGATAACGCAGGAAAGAACATGTGAGCAAAAGGCCAGCAAAAGGCCAGGAACCGTAAAAAGGCC
GCGTTGCTGGCGTTTTTCCATAGGCTCCGCCCCCCTGACGAGCATCACAAAAATCGACGCTCAAGTCAGA
GGTGGCGAAACCCGACAGGACTATAAAGATACCAGGCGTTTCCCCCTGGAAGCTCCCTCGTGCGCTCTCC
TGTTCCGACCCTGCCGCTTACCGGATACCTGTCCGCCTTTCTCCCTTCGGGAAGCGTGGCGCTTTCTCAT
AGCTCACGCTGTAGGTATCTCAGTTCGGTGTAGGTCGTTCGCTCCAAGCTGGGCTGTGTGCACGAACCCC
CCGTTCAGCCCGACCGCTGCGCCTTATCCGGTAACTATCGTCTTGAGTCCAACCCGGTAAGACACGACTT
ATCGCCACTGGCAGCAGCCACTGGTAACAGGATTAGCAGAGCGAGGTATGTAGGCGGTGCTACAGAGTTC
TTGAAGTGGTGGCCTAACTACGGCTACACTAGAAGAACAGTATTTGGTATCTGCGCTCTGCTGAAGCCAG
TTACCTTCGGAAAAAGAGTTGGTAGCTCTTGATCCGGCAAACAAACCACCGCTGGTAGCGGTGGTTTTTT
TGTTTGCAAGCAGCAGATTACGCGCAGAAAAAAAGGATCTCAAGAAGATCCTTTGATCTTTTCTACGGGG
TCTGACGCTCAGTGGAACGAAAACTCACGTTAAGGGATTTTGGTCATGAGATTATCAAAAAGGATCTTCA
CCTAGATCCTTTTAAATTAAAAATGAAGTTTTAAATCAATCTAAAGTATATATGAGTAAACTTGGTCTGA
CAGTTACCAATGCTTAATCAGTGAGGCACCTATCTCAGCGATCTGTCTATTTCGTTCATCCATAGTTGCC
TGACTCCCCGTCGTGTAGATAACTACGATACGGGAGGGCTTACCATCTGGCCCCAGTGCTGCAATGATAC
CGCGAGACCCACGCTCACCGGCTCCAGATTTATCAGCAATAAACCAGCCAGCCGGAAGGGCCGAGCGCAG
AAGTGGTCCTGCAACTTTATCCGCCTCCATCCAGTCTATTAATTGTTGCCGGGAAGCTAGAGTAAGTAGT
TCGCCAGTTAATAGTTTGCGCAACGTTGTTGCCATTGCTACAGGCATCGTGGTGTCACGCTCGTCGTTTG
GTATGGCTTCATTCAGCTCCGGTTCCCAACGATCAAGGCGAGTTACATGATCCCCCATGTTGTGCAAAAA
AGCGGTTAGCTCCTTCGGTCCTCCGATCGTTGTCAGAAGTAAGTTGGCCGCAGTGTTATCACTCATGGTT
ATGGCAGCACTGCATAATTCTCTTACTGTCATGCCATCCGTAAGATGCTTTTCTGTGACTGGTGAGTACT
CAACCAAGTCATTCTGAGAATAGTGTATGCGGCGACCGAGTTGCTCTTGCCCGGCGTCAATACGGGATAA
TACCGCGCCACATAGCAGAACTTTAAAAGTGCTCATCATTGGAAAACGTTCTTCGGGGCGAAAACTCTCA
AGGATCTTACCGCTGTTGAGATCCAGTTCGATGTAACCCACTCGTGCACCCAACTGATCTTCAGCATCTT
TTACTTTCACCAGCGTTTCTGGGTGAGCAAAAACAGGAAGGCAAAATGCCGCAAAAAAGGGAATAAGGGC
GACACGGAAATGTTGAATACTCATACTCTTCCTTTTTCAATATTATTGAAGCATTTATCAGGGTTATTGT
CTCATGAGCGGATACATATTTGAATGTATTTAGAAAAATAAACAAATAGGGGTTCCGCGCACATTTCCCC
GAAAAGTGCCACCTAAATTGTAAGCGTTAATATTTTGTTAAAATTCGCGTTAAATTTTTGTTAAATCAGC
TCATTTTTTAACCAATAGGCCGAAATCGGCAAAATCCCTTATAAATCAAAAGAATAGACCGAGATAGGGT
[37 nt withheld, positions 6021-6057]
AAAGAACGTGGACTCCAACGTCAAAGG
[49 nt withheld, positions 6085-6133]
T
[91 nt withheld, positions 6135-6225]
G
[124 nt withheld, positions 6227-6350]
CCCATTCGCCATTCAGGCTGCGCAACTGTTGGGAAGGGCGATCGGTGCGGGCCTCTTCGCTATTACGCCA
G
Features (pLannotate 1.2.2; 14 found; start..end, strand, type, name):
    212..1489    +  promoter       CaMKII promoter: promoter for the mouse calcium/calmodulin-dependent kinase II α subunit
   1509..2861    +  CDS            GCaMP6f: improved fluorescent protein-based calcium sensor (Chen et al., 2013)
   2983..3001    +  misc_feature   MCS (fragment): pUC18/19 multiple cloning site
   3008..3596    +  misc_feature   WPRE: woodchuck hepatitis virus posttranscriptional regulatory element
   3597..3616    +  misc_feature   MCS (fragment): pBluescript multiple cloning site
   3645..3766    -  polyA_signal   SV40 poly(A) signal: SV40 polyadenylation signal
   3789..3857    -  CDS            large T antigen (fragment): large T antigen from SV40 (simian virus 40)
   3928..3985    +  repeat_region  AAV2 ITR (fragment): inverted terminal repeat of adeno-associated virus serotype 2 inverted
   4145..4733    -  rep_origin     ori: high-copy-number ColE1/pMB1/pBR322/pUC origin of replication
   4904..5764    -  CDS            AmpR: β-lactamase; bla; confers resistance to ampicillin, carbenicillin, and related antibiotics
   5765..5869    -  promoter       AmpR promoter: bla
   5922..6350    -  rep_origin     f1 ori (sequence partly withheld): f1 bacteriophage origin of replication; arrow indicates direction of (+) strand synthesis
   6355..3       -  CDS            lacZα (fragment) (across the origin): LacZα fragment of β-galactosidase; lacZ fragment
   6419..130     -  repeat_region  AAV2 ITR (fragment) (across the origin): inverted terminal repeat of adeno-associated virus serotype 2 inverted
