[The description below was written by a language model from this plasmid's Addgene catalogue record and pLannotate feature annotations shown in this document.]
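Description:
pAAV-CaMKII-GCaMP6f-4x128-mAGNET is an adeno-associated virus transfer plasmid for mammalian expression, intended for targeting mouse neurons. It is maintained in bacteria through a high-copy ColE1/pUC-type origin and an ampicillin resistance gene driven by its own bla promoter. The backbone also carries an f1 phage origin and a remnant of lacZα. The expression cassette lies between AAV2 inverted terminal repeats, the sequences needed for replication and packaging of the genome into AAV particles. Both ITRs are annotated only as fragments. The depositor notes that the 3' ITR is not shown on the repository map but that the plasmid still packages and functions as expected.

The payload is the genetically encoded fluorescent calcium indicator GCaMP6f, with no additional tag, transcribed from the mouse CaMKIIα promoter. According to the catalogue entry, the insert includes four binding sites for microRNA-128. These sites are not individually annotated in the feature table, though an unannotated gap just downstream of the GCaMP6f coding sequence would be a plausible location for them. A WPRE follows to enhance transcript stability and expression, then an SV40 polyadenylation signal, which is annotated in the reverse orientation. The design works by combinatorial restriction: the promoter limits expression to CaMKII-positive cells, while the miR-128 sites cause the transcript to be silenced in cells where that microRNA is abundant. The sensor therefore accumulates mainly in CaMKII-positive cells with low miR-128. The associated study used this strategy to identify CaMKIIα-positive interneurons. The sequenced record covers 6,421 nt, somewhat shorter than the 6,878 bp listed in the catalogue. The record does not explain this discrepancy.
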