Addgene plasmid #166023: pAAV-CaMKII-GCaMP6f-4x128-mAGNET
Purpose: Expresses GCaMP6f in CaMKII+ cells with low miRNA-128 expression
Depositing lab: Xue Han. Depositing organization: Boston University Main Campus. Publication: CaMKIIalpha-Positive Interneurons Identified via a microRNA-Based Viral Gene Targeting Strategy. Keaveney MK, Rahsepar B, Tseng HA, Fernandez FR, Mount RA, Ta T, White JA, Berg J, Han X. J Neurosci. 2020 Dec 9;40(50):9576-9588. doi: 10.1523/JNEUROSCI.2570-19.2020. Epub 2020 Nov 6. PubMed 33158963.
Backbone
  Vector backbone: AAV
  Total vector size (bp): 6878
  Vector type: Mammalian Expression, Mouse Targeting, AAV
Growth in bacteria
  Bacterial resistance: Ampicillin, 100 μg/mL
  Growth temperature: 37°C
  Growth strain: NEB Stable
  Copy number: Unknown
Gene/Insert
  Gene/Insert name: GCaMP6f with 4 miR-128 binding sites
  Species: M. musculus (mouse)
  Insert size (bp): 1482
  Tag / fusion protein: None
Terms and licenses: Academic/Nonprofit Terms; Industry Terms: Not Available to Industry
Depositor comments: Please note that 3' ITR is not annotated on Addgene's plasmid map, however the plasmid can still be packaged and functions as expected.
How to cite: pAAV-CaMKII-GCaMP6f-4x128-mAGNET was a gift from Xue Han (Addgene plasmid # 166023 ; http://n2t.net/addgene:166023 ; RRID:Addgene_166023)
